Addgene plasmid #162557: Cip-pAct1-Mnase-SAT1
Purpose: For the C. auris MNase control strain, the URA3 auxotrophy marker of the CIp-pACT1-3xFLAG-MNase-SV40-CYC was replaced by SAT1
Depositing lab: Adnane Sellam. Depositing organization: Montreal Heart Institute. Publication: High-Resolution Genome-Wide Occupancy in Candida spp. Using ChEC-seq. Tebbji F, Khemiri I, Sellam A. mSphere. 2020 Oct 14;5(5). pii: 5/5/e00646-20. doi: 10.1128/mSphere.00646-20. PubMed 33055256.
Backbone
  Vector backbone: Cip-Act1-Cyc
  Backbone size w/o insert (bp): 6740
  Total vector size (bp): 7301
  Vector type: Yeast Expression
  Selectable markers: SAT1
Growth in bacteria
  Bacterial resistance: Ampicillin, 100 μg/mL
  Growth temperature: 37°C
  Growth strain: DH5alpha
  Copy number: Unknown
Gene/Insert
  Gene/Insert name: 3FLAG-Mnase-SV40
  Species: Synthetic
  Insert size (bp): 561
  Promoter: Actine
  Cloning method: Restriction Enzyme; 5′ cloning site MLuI (not destroyed); 3′ cloning site NheI (not destroyed)
  Sequencing primers: 5′ AGGGTTTTCCCAGTCACG; 3′ GAGCGGATAACAATTTCACAC
Terms and licenses: Academic/Nonprofit Terms; Industry Terms: Not Available to Industry
How to cite: Cip-pAct1-Mnase-SAT1 was a gift from Adnane Sellam (Addgene plasmid # 162557 ; http://n2t.net/addgene:162557 ; RRID:Addgene_162557)
