[The description below was written by a language model from this plasmid's Addgene catalogue record and pLannotate feature annotations shown in this document.]
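Description:
Cip-pAct1-Mnase-SAT1 is a yeast expression plasmid built on the Cip-Act1-Cyc backbone for use in Candida species, specifically to generate the free-MNase control strain of Candida auris for ChEC-seq (chromatin endogenous cleavage followed by sequencing). It derives from CIp-pACT1-3xFLAG-MNase-SV40-CYC, with the URA3 auxotrophic marker replaced by SAT1, a streptothricin acetyltransferase gene that provides dominant drug selection and therefore removes the need for an auxotrophic host. The bacterial portion is pBluescript-like: a high-copy ColE1/pUC origin, an ampicillin resistance gene (bla) with its own promoter, an f1 origin, remnants of the lacZα/lac promoter region, and flanking T7 and T3 promoters. No yeast replication origin is annotated, and the record does not state how the plasmid is maintained in Candida.

The payload is a synthetic 561 bp 3xFLAG-MNase-SV40 cassette cloned between MluI and NheI sites under an actin (ACT1) promoter. The feature table detects part of the 3xFLAG epitope followed by the Staphylococcus aureus nuclease (nuc, micrococcal nuclease) coding region. The actin promoter, the SV40 element (presumably a nuclear localisation signal, though the record does not say so) and the CYC terminator implied by the backbone name are not annotated. The short "copia promoter" hit next to SAT1 is a small fragment and is probably a spurious match.

In ChEC-seq, MNase fused to a DNA-binding protein cuts DNA near that protein's binding sites. This untethered, constitutively expressed MNase supplies the background cleavage profile against which such fusions are compared. The sequenced record (7,235 nt) is slightly shorter than the listed total size of 7,301 bp.
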