Features (pLannotate 1.2.2; 16 found; start..end, strand, type, name):
    747..765     -  promoter       T7 promoter: promoter for bacteriophage T7 RNA polymerase
    768..925     +  CDS            lacZα (fragment): LacZα fragment of β-galactosidase; lacZ fragment
    956..1384    -  rep_origin     f1 ori (sequence partly withheld): f1 bacteriophage origin of replication; arrow indicates direction of (+) strand synthesis
   1411..1515    +  promoter       AmpR promoter: bla
   1516..2376    +  CDS            AmpR: β-lactamase; bla; confers resistance to ampicillin, carbenicillin, and related antibiotics
   2547..3135    +  rep_origin     ori: high-copy-number ColE1/pMB1/pBR322/pUC origin of replication
   3318..3410    +  CDS            lacI (fragment): lac repressor; lacI; The lac repressor binds to the lac operator to inhibit transcription in E. coli. This inhibition can be relieved by adding lactose or isopropyl-β-D-thiogalactopyranoside (IPTG).
   3423..3444    +  protein_bind   CAP binding site: CAP binding activates transcription in the presence of cAMP. E. coli catabolite activator protein
   3459..3489    +  promoter       lac promoter: promoter for the E. coli lac operon
   3497..3513    +  protein_bind   lac operator: The lac repressor binds to the lac operator to inhibit transcription in E. coli. This inhibition can be relieved by adding lactose or isopropyl-β-D-thiogalactopyranoside (IPTG). lac repressor encoded by lacI
   3558..3576    +  promoter       T3 promoter: promoter for bacteriophage T3 RNA polymerase
   3588..3608    -  misc_feature   MCS (fragment): pBluescript multiple cloning site
   4682..4701    +  CDS            3xFLAG (fragment): three tandem FLAG® epitope tags
   4709..5158    +  CDS            nuc (fragment): NUC_STAAC - Experimental evidence at protein level: Swiss-Prot protein existence level 1. Enzyme that catalyzes the hydrolysis of both DNA and RNA at the 5' position of the phosphodiester bond. From Staphylococcus aureus (strain COL).
   5253..5269    +  promoter       copia promoter (fragment): strong promoter from the Drosophila transposable element copia (Sinclair et al., 1986)
   5328..5849    -  CDS            sat-1: STA_ECOLX - Protein inferred from homology: Swiss-Prot protein existence level 3. Involved in resistance to streptothricin, a broad-spectrum antibiotic produced by streptomycetes (PubMed:1850404). Detoxifies streptothricin via acetylation of the beta amino group of the first beta-lysyl moiety of streptothricin (By similarity). From Escherichia coli.
>Addgene plasmid #162557 | Cip-pAct1-Mnase-SAT1 | addgene full sequence | sequence record 320749 | Addgene NGS Result
CTCCCCAACATCAGCACTCCTATTCAATCCACCTCATCGCAGCTATTTCCAAGGCAACGGAACCACATCA
CGCAAGCTCCAGCGCCCCACAAGCGCTGCCTGGCGGAAGCTACAAGAATTACGGTTTTTTTTTTTTTTTT
TTTTTTTGGAATGGCCATGACGAAAGCTACAAGGCAATGAATTGGACCAATTGGACCAATTGAAGGGTTT
TTGAGAATTTTTGAGCAATTTCTCTTTGTTCTGTTCACAACTTTTCTGACTTCTACGTTGAACAAGGCCT
ACGGAGAGTAGTGTGCCGAGTGGGCGCAGGTTTGCAACCTCACACCACTTCGCCCCACACTGCGCTCAAG
CGCCAAAGCGGCCAGCAGAAAAAAAAAAAGGCGTTGAACAGGGCTGAAGTCGGGTTAGGGTTGGCAGAAT
TGGTCCAGTATATTTTTGACTTTGCTTAAGTATGGGAGTTTTAGAGTAGAGGGTGGGATAGGGGGGAGGG
GGGAGTTCCGAGGGCAGGCAAATGGGCACTTGGGGGGAGTTATCGGCGACTTCCGAGGGTGGCAGCTTCT
TCTCGCTGACTTCCTTCGTTCGAAGGAGTGAGAGCCCTCGGATTTCCCGCGCTCAGTCAGTGGGCCCATG
GGTGGGTTCGATATTGCAACTAGGGAGGCCCCCCTCGGCGAGTCACGTGATCCGTTCTCACGACATTGTC
GCGGGCTGCTGCCCCCGGCACCTCCCGCGGTGGAGCTCCAATTCGCCCTATAGTGAGTCGTATTACAATT
CACTGGCCGTCGTTTTACAACGTCGTGACTGGGAAAACCCTGGCGTTACCCAACTTAATCGCCTTGCAGC
ACATCCCCCTTTCGCCAGCTGGCGTAATAGCGAAGAGGCCCGCACCGATCGCCCTTCCCAACAGTTGCGC
AGCCTGAATGGCGAATGGAAATTGTAAGCGTTAATATTTTGTTAAAATTCGCGTTAAATTTTTGTTAAAT
CAGCTCATTTTTTAACCAATAGGCCGAAATCGGCAAAATCCCTTATAAATCAAAAGAATAGACCGAGATA
GGGT
[37 nt withheld, positions 1055-1091]
AAAGAACGTGGACTCCAACGTCAAAGG
[49 nt withheld, positions 1119-1167]
T
[91 nt withheld, positions 1169-1259]
G
[124 nt withheld, positions 1261-1384]
CAGGTGGCACTTTTCGGGGAAATGTGCGCGGAACCCCTATTTGTTTATTTTTCTAAATACATTCAAATAT
GTATCCGCTCATGAGACAATAACCCTGATAAATGCTTCAATAATATTGAAAAAGGAAGAGTATGAGTATT
CAACATTTCCGTGTCGCCCTTATTCCCTTTTTTGCGGCATTTTGCCTTCCTGTTTTTGCTCACCCAGAAA
CGCTGGTGAAAGTAAAAGATGCTGAAGATCAGTTGGGTGCACGAGTGGGTTACATCGAACTGGATCTCAA
CAGCGGTAAGATCCTTGAGAGTTTTCGCCCCGAAGAACGTTTTCCAATGATGAGCACTTTTAAAGTTCTG
CTATGTGGCGCGGTATTATCCCGTATTGACGCCGGGCAAGAGCAACTCGGTCGCCGCATACACTATTCTC
AGAATGACTTGGTTGAGTACTCACCAGTCACAGAAAAGCATCTTACGGATGGCATGACAGTAAGAGAATT
ATGCAGTGCTGCCATAACCATGAGTGATAACACTGCGGCCAACTTACTTCTGACAACGATCGGAGGACCG
AAGGAGCTAACCGCTTTTTTGCACAACATGGGGGATCATGTAACTCGCCTTGATCGTTGGGAACCGGAGC
TGAATGAAGCCATACCAAACGACGAGCGTGACACCACGATGCCTGTAGCAATGGCAACAACGTTGCGCAA
ACTATTAACTGGCGAACTACTTACTCTAGCTTCCCGGCAACAATTAATAGACTGGATGGAGGCGGATAAA
GTTGCAGGACCACTTCTGCGCTCGGCCCTTCCGGCTGGCTGGTTTATTGCTGATAAATCTGGAGCCGGTG
AGCGTGGGTCTCGCGGTATCATTGCAGCACTGGGGCCAGATGGTAAGCCCTCCCGTATCGTAGTTATCTA
CACGACGGGGAGTCAGGCAACTATGGATGAACGAAATAGACAGATCGCTGAGATAGGTGCCTCACTGATT
AAGCATTGGTAACTGTCAGACCAAGTTTACTCATATATACTTTAGATTGATTTAAAACTTCATTTTTAAT
TTAAAAGGATCTAGGTGAAGATCCTTTTTGATAATCTCATGACCAAAATCCCTTAACGTGAGTTTTCGTT
CCACTGAGCGTCAGACCCCGTAGAAAAGATCAAAGGATCTTCTTGAGATCCTTTTTTTCTGCGCGTAATC
TGCTGCTTGCAAACAAAAAAACCACCGCTACCAGCGGTGGTTTGTTTGCCGGATCAAGAGCTACCAACTC
TTTTTCCGAAGGTAACTGGCTTCAGCAGAGCGCAGATACCAAATACTGTTCTTCTAGTGTAGCCGTAGTT
AGGCCACCACTTCAAGAACTCTGTAGCACCGCCTACATACCTCGCTCTGCTAATCCTGTTACCAGTGGCT
GCTGCCAGTGGCGATAAGTCGTGTCTTACCGGGTTGGACTCAAGACGATAGTTACCGGATAAGGCGCAGC
GGTCGGGCTGAACGGGGGGTTCGTGCACACAGCCCAGCTTGGAGCGAACGACCTACACCGAACTGAGATA
CCTACAGCGTGAGCTATGAGAAAGCGCCACGCTTCCCGAAGGGAGAAAGGCGGACAGGTATCCGGTAAGC
GGCAGGGTCGGAACAGGAGAGCGCACGAGGGAGCTTCCAGGGGGAAACGCCTGGTATCTTTATAGTCCTG
TCGGGTTTCGCCACCTCTGACTTGAGCGTCGATTTTTGTGATGCTCGTCAGGGGGGCGGAGCCTATGGAA
AAACGCCAGCAACGCGGCCTTTTTACGGTTCCTGGCCTTTTGCTGGCCTTTTGCTCACATGTTCTTTCCT
GCGTTATCCCCTGATTCTGTGGATAACCGTATTACCGCCTTTGAGTGAGCTGATACCGCTCGCCGCAGCC
GAACGACCGAGCGCAGCGAGTCAGTGAGCGAGGAAGCGGAAGAGCGCCCAATACGCAAACCGCCTCTCCC
CGCGCGTTGGCCGATTCATTAATGCAGCTGGCACGACAGGTTTCCCGACTGGAAAGCGGGCAGTGAGCGC
AACGCAATTAATGTGAGTTAGCTCACTCATTAGGCACCCCAGGCTTTACACTTTATGCTTCCGGCTCGTA
TGTTGTGTGGAATTGTGAGCGGATAACAATTTCACACAGGAAACAGCTATGACCATGATTACGCCAAGCT
CGAAATTAACCCTCACTAAAGGGAACAAAAGCTGGTACCGGGCCCCCCCTCGAGCTATTAAGATCACCAG
CCTCGTTTATAATAAACTTAGTCTAATATTTCTTTTGGACCAAAATAGAAACTGTTCTCAGGTGGCAAAA
AACAGCTTAAAGTCTGTGTTAAAAAAAGATCTCGGCTATGCCAATCAAAAAGGAGTGACATTATTATGTA
AAAGAAGAAATGTTGTAATTCCGCGAAACAACAATTTTAATGCTTACTGTGCCGCCACCAATATCCTATG
GCCAAGGGGCCTTTAAACATGCCACGGAAATATACAGTCAAAGTAAACCTACTATGTCTTTAGAGCCTTC
AGGATCAATTGTTTTTAAATGAATGACTGCAAAACTAGAAAAGTAGCCTCTTACATAAGCAAGTCATTTG
TACACCGAGAGTTTAGTAACCAGTGAAGCAAGTATATCTGGCAAACCTGAAACTTATCTGTGAATTATAA
AGCTCATAAGTAAAAAGTGTAGAAAAGAAGATAAGGCAGACCAAATACAAATTTGCAACAGTACAACGAA
TATTTCAGCGTCAAAACTAGAGAATAATAAAGAAAACGATCTTTTCAAAAAGAAAAAACCTTTTAGTTTT
CCTTTGTTGTTGTTGTGGGTGTGTGCTATTTATATTATATAGTTTACTCATAATACCATAAAATATTCGG
TTTGATTAGGTTATTTTAATAAGCTAATTTGTTTCTAATCGTGTAATTTATGCTGTGTATATTAAGTAGT
GTGTGCACTGCCCAAAAATGTTTGTTGTTTATAGTCGGTTAAAGAGAAAAAAGAAAAAAAGATCCATACA
CACACGTTAATTAGTTGTTCAACGTAATACACTCATATTTTGTTCTTATTTGCTTTCGGTCGCTGTTCTC
ACCAAGATTTATTGCCAACGAAACAATTTTTTTTTATATATTTTCAGATTTTTCTTTTTTTCCTTTCCTT
TCCTTTTCTAATTTTCACTCCTGGTTTTCTTTCTTTCTTAGAAACATTATCTCGATATTAATATTAAAAA
AATATAATCATTCAAAAAGCTTGACTACGCGTATGGACTACAAAGACCACGACGGAGACTATAAGGATCA
CGATATTGACTATAAGGACGATGATGATAAAGCCGCCGCCACCTCAACAAAAAAACTTCACAAAGAACCT
GCAACCTTAATAAAGGCAATTGACGGGGACACTGTCAAATTGATGTATAAAGGTCAGCCAATGACCTTCC
GTTTACTTTTAGTCGATACTCCTGAGACTAAGCATCCTAAGAAAGGTGTAGAGAAATATGGTCCTGAAGC
CAGTGCTTTCACAAAGAAAATGGTTGAGAATGCAAAGAAAATTGAGGTAGAGTTCGACAAAGGACAAAGA
ACCGACAAGTATGGTAGAGGGTTGGCCTACATCTACGCAGATGGAAAGATGGTTAACGAAGCATTAGTCC
GACAGGGTTTGGCTAAAGTTGCCTATGTGTATAAGCCTAACAATACCCACGAACAGCACCTTCGTAAGTC
AGAAGCTCAAGCTAAAAAAGAAAAGTTGAATATCTGGTCAGAGGATAATGCAGACTCTGGTCAACCACCT
AAGAAAAAACGTAAAGTATAGGCTAGCAGGACCACCTTTGATTGTAAATAGTAATAATTACCACCCTTAT
CTAATTATTTATTTAACTTATTTATTTATTTATTATACATATATACAAATCTAATAAAGTGAAAATCTCC
CCCTTCACACTTCACATATGTTAGGCGTCATCCTGTGCTCCCGAGAACCAGTACCAGTACATCGCTGTTT
CGTTCGAGACTTGAGGTCTAGTTTTATACGTGAAGAGGTCAATGCCGCCGAGAGTAAAGCCACATTTTGC
GTACAAATTGCAGGCAGGTACATTGTTCGTTTGTGTCTCTAATCGTATGCCAAGGAGCTGTCTGCTTAGT
GCCCACTTTTTCGCAAATTCGATGAGACTGTGCGCGACTCCTTTGCCTCGGTGCGTGTGCGACACAACAA
TGTGTTCGATAGAGGCTAGATCGTTCCATGTTGAGTTGAGTTCAATCTTCCCGACAAGCTCTTGGTCGAT
GAATGCGCCATAGCAAGCAGAGTCTTCATCAGAGTCATCATCCGAGATGTAATCCTTCCGGTAGGGGCTC
ACACTTCTGGTAGATAGTTCAAAGCCTTGGTCGGATAGGTGCACATCGAACACTTCACGAACAATGAAAT
GGTTCTCAGCATCCAATGTTTCCGCCACCTGCTCAGGGATCACCGAAATTTTCATATGAGAACCGTTATC
GATAACTAAAGCAGCAACTTCTTCTATAAAAATGGGTTAGTATGACAGTCATTTAAATAAGGAATTTTTC
AGTTGGCTTGGTTTCAATTCAATGTTCGTTTTTTTTTTTTCTTGCTGTGTTTGTGTTTGTGTTGTTTATA
GTTGTGTGCACTGAGCGTCGAAAAAAAAAATTCATAGTGAGCCGGGAAATCTGTATAGCCCAGATAACAA
CACAAGTCCAAACTAGAAACTCGTCAAACACCAAAAGCAATGTTGAATCAATTGCCTTGCACAAGTACAC
GTAGGAAAACATAAAACATTGCAATTTTGAATATTGAGCCTTTTGTCGTAACATTGATTGATAGGATTAC
TCACCGAATGGTTTTGAAACCACTGCCGACAGATCAATCAATCAATCAAAAAACGTGAACTTTGAAAAAG
GGGAAGAACAGATACATTGAAGTTAGCCATTTCCACTGATCGTCACAACATATCTGATAAATTACTTTCA
AAATTATAAGCTGATGTGTGTGTATTATTAATGTGACAGTAACATCCCAAACGAGAAATATTATGTCGAC
AACAAAAAAGTTTGATCTGAATTGAAAATGAAGTTTTCCCACCCTACCCATTTGTCATATTGAAACCAAT
CAACTGATTAATCAATCAATTAGAATTGAAGCTAAACTAAAACATACCACCGTCCATTTTGAATGATTAT
ATTTTTTTAATATTAATATCGAGATAATGTTTCTAAGAAAGAAAGAAAACCAGGAGTGAAAATTAGAAAA
GGAAAGGAAAGGAAAAAAAGAAAAATCTGAAAATATATAAAAAAAAATTGTTTCGTTGGCAATAAATCTT
GGTGAGAACAGCGACCGAAAGCAAATAAGAACAAAATATGAGTGTATTACGTTGAACAACTAATTAACGT
GTGTGTATGGATCTTTTTTTCTTTTTTCTCTTTAACCGACTATAAACAACAAACATTTTTGGGCAGTGCA
CACACTACTTAATATACACAGCATAAATTACACGATTAGAAACAAATTAGCTTATTAAAATAACCTAATC
AAACCGAATATTTTATGGTATTATGAGTAAACTATATAATATAAATAGCACACACCCACAACAACAACAA
AGGAAAACTAAAAGGTTTTTTCTTTTTGAAAAGATCGTTTTCTTTATTATTCTCTAGTTTTGACGCTCGA
CGCGGCCGCTCTAACTACCGCTCTTCCAAGCTTCGCTTCCTCGCTTCGGCAATTTCAACCAACCTAGTTC
ACTTACATTTACGACTCTTCGGCCTGCCTTTCTCTCTCCACTGGGCCAAACTTGCCCTAACTCCCACGCC
AGCGCCAGCACCGCCAGCAATTGCCCTTTTGGCGGTTTTCT
